Addgene plasmid #192720: pDONR221-HMGN1-SE
Purpose: Gateway entry vector encoding mutant HMGN1
Depositing lab: Summer Thyme. Depositing organization: University of Alabama at Birmingham.
Backbone
  Vector backbone: pDONR221
  Backbone manufacturer: Invitrogen
  Vector type: Gateway Entry Vector
Growth in bacteria
  Bacterial resistance: Kanamycin, 50 μg/mL
  Growth temperature: 37°C
  Growth strain: DH5alpha
  Copy number: High Copy
Gene/Insert
  Gene/Insert name: HMGN1
  Species: H. sapiens (human)
  Insert size (bp): 303
  Mutation: S21E; S25E
  Entrez Gene: HMGN1 (a.k.a. HMG14)
  Promoter: None
  Cloning method: Gateway Cloning
  Sequencing primers: 5′ M13 forward; 3′ M13 reverse
Resource information
  A portion of this plasmid was derived from a plasmid made by: Mutagenized from pDONR221-HMGN1 plasmid
Terms and licenses: Academic/Nonprofit Terms; Industry Terms: Not Available to Industry
Depositor comments: cDNA encodes NP_004956.5 with S21E and S25E mutations
How to cite: pDONR221-HMGN1-SE was a gift from Summer Thyme (Addgene plasmid # 192720 ; http://n2t.net/addgene:192720 ; RRID:Addgene_192720)
