[The description below was written by a language model from this plasmid's Addgene catalogue record and pLannotate feature annotations shown in this document.]
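Description:
pDONR221-HMGN1-SE is a Gateway entry clone built on the Invitrogen pDONR221 backbone, carrying a mutant human HMGN1 (HMG14) coding sequence for transfer into destination vectors. The sequenced plasmid is about 2.85 kb. It is propagated in E. coli as a high-copy plasmid through a ColE1/pUC-type origin and is selected with kanamycin through an aminoglycoside phosphotransferase (KanR) cassette.

The insert is a roughly 300 bp HMGN1 open reading frame bearing two serine-to-glutamate substitutions, S21E and S25E, introduced by mutagenesis of a parental pDONR221-HMGN1 entry clone. Serine-to-glutamate changes are commonly used as phosphomimetic substitutions, although the record does not state that intent explicitly. HMGN1 is a nucleosome-binding protein that alters the interaction between DNA and the histone octamer and is thought to help maintain transcribable chromatin.

The coding sequence sits between attL1 and attL2 sites, so an LR Clonase reaction can move it directionally into any attR-containing destination vector. As expected for an entry clone, no promoter drives the insert, and expression depends on the destination vector chosen. The rrnB T1 and T2 terminators upstream of attL1 shield the insert from read-through transcription from the backbone. A T7 promoter lies just outside attL2 and points back toward the insert. The short lacI and lacZα fragments annotated near the terminators are backbone remnants rather than functional genes, and M13 primer sites flank the cassette for sequence verification. The plasmid serves as a shuttle for building expression constructs of this HMGN1 mutant.
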