Features (pLannotate 1.2.2; 10 found; start..end, strand, type, name):
    121..213     +  CDS            lacI (fragment): lac repressor; lacI; The lac repressor binds to the lac operator to inhibit transcription in E. coli. This inhibition can be relieved by adding lactose or isopropyl-β-D-thiogalactopyranoside (IPTG).
    268..295     -  terminator     rrnB T2 terminator: transcription terminator T2 from the E. coli rrnB gene
    427..470     +  terminator     rrnB T1 terminator: Escherichia coli rrnB; transcription terminator T1 from the E. coli rrnB gene
    517..553     -  CDS            lacZα (fragment): LacZα fragment of β-galactosidase; lacZ fragment
    569..667     +  protein_bind   attL1: mutant version of attL; recombination site for the Gateway® LR reaction LR Clonase™
    671..970     +  CDS            HMGN1: HMGN1_HUMAN - Also known as HMG14. Experimental evidence at protein level: Swiss-Prot protein existence level 1. Binds to the inner side of the nucleosomal DNA thus altering the interaction between the DNA and the histone octamer. May be involved in the process which maintains transcribable genes in a unique chromatin conformation. Inhibits the phosphorylation of nucleosomal histones H3 and H2A by RPS6KA5/MSK1 and RPS6KA3/RSK2 (By similarity). From Homo sapiens (Human).
    975..1074    -  protein_bind   attL2: mutant version of attL; recombination site for the Gateway® LR reaction LR Clonase™
   1092..1110    -  promoter       T7 promoter: promoter for bacteriophage T7 RNA polymerase
   1244..2053    +  CDS            KanR: aminoglycoside phosphotransferase; aph(3')-Ia; confers resistance to kanamycin in bacteria or G418 (Geneticin®) in eukaryotes
   2200..2788    +  rep_origin     ori: high-copy-number ColE1/pMB1/pBR322/pUC origin of replication
>Addgene plasmid #192720 | pDONR221-HMGN1-SE | addgene full sequence | sequence record 377322 | Addgene NGS Result
CTTTCCTGCGTTATCCCCTGATTCTGTGGATAACCGTATTACCGCCTTTGAGTGAGCTGATACCGCTCGC
CGCAGCCGAACGACCGAGCGCAGCGAGTCAGTGAGCGAGGAAGCGGAAGAGCGCCCAATACGCAAACCGC
CTCTCCCCGCGCGTTGGCCGATTCATTAATGCAGCTGGCACGACAGGTTTCCCGACTGGAAAGCGGGCAG
TGAGCGCAACGCAATTAATACGCGTACCGCTAGCCAGGAAGAGTTTGTAGAAACGCAAAAAGGCCATCCG
TCAGGATGGCCTTCTGCTTAGTTTGATGCCTGGCAGTTTATGGCGGGCGTCCTGCCCGCCACCCTCCGGG
CCGTTGCTTCACAACGTTCAAATCCGCTCCCGGCGGATTTGTCCTACTCAGGAGAGCGTTCACCGACAAA
CAACAGATAAAACGAAAGGCCCAGTCTTCCGACTGAGCCTTTCGTTTTATTTGATGCCTGGCAGTTCCCT
ACTCTCGCGTTAACGCTAGCATGGATGTTTTCCCAGTCACGACGTTGTAAAACGACGGCCAGTCTTAAGC
TCGGGCCCCAAATAATGATTTTATTTTGACTGATAGTGACCTGTTCGTTGCAACAAATTGATGAGCAATG
CTTTTTTATAATGCCAACTTTGTACAAAAAAGCAGGCACCATGCCCAAGAGGAAGGTCAGCTCCGCCGAA
GGCGCCGCCAAGGAAGAGCCCAAGAGGAGAGAGGCGCGGTTGGAAGCTAAACCTCCTGCAAAAGTGGAAG
CGAAGCCGAAAAAGGCAGCAGCGAAGGATAAATCTTCAGACAAAAAAGTGCAAACAAAAGGGAAAAGGGG
AGCAAAGGGAAAACAGGCCGAAGTGGCTAACCAAGAAACTAAAGAAGACTTACCTGCGGAAAACGGGGAA
ACGAAGACTGAGGAGAGTCCAGCCTCTGATGAAGCAGGAGAGAAAGAAGCCAAGTCTGATTAGAACCCAG
CTTTCTTGTACAAAGTTGGCATTATAAGAAAGCATTGCTTATCAATTTGTTGCAACGAACAGGTCACTAT
CAGTCAAAATAAAATCATTATTTGCCATCCAGCTGATATCCCCTATAGTGAGTCGTATTACATGGTCATA
GCTGTTTCCTGGCAGCTCTGGCCCGTGTCTCAAAATCTCTGATGTTACATTGCACAAGATAAAAATATAT
CATCATGAACAATAAAACTGTCTGCTTACATAAACAGTAATACAAGGGGTGTTATGAGCCATATTCAACG
GGAAACGTCGAGGCCGCGATTAAATTCCAACATGGATGCTGATTTATATGGGTATAAATGGGCTCGCGAT
AATGTCGGGCAATCAGGTGCGACAATCTATCGCTTGTATGGGAAGCCCGATGCGCCAGAGTTGTTTCTGA
AACATGGCAAAGGTAGCGTTGCCAATGATGTTACAGATGAGATGGTCAGACTAAACTGGCTGACGGAATT
TATGCCTCTTCCGACCATCAAGCATTTTATCCGTACTCCTGATGATGCATGGTTACTCACCACTGCGATC
CCCGGAAAAACAGCATTCCAGGTATTAGAAGAATATCCTGATTCAGGTGAAAATATTGTTGATGCGCTGG
CAGTGTTCCTGCGCCGGTTGCATTCGATTCCTGTTTGTAATTGTCCTTTTAACAGCGATCGCGTATTTCG
TCTCGCTCAGGCGCAATCACGAATGAATAACGGTTTGGTTGATGCGAGTGATTTTGATGACGAGCGTAAT
GGCTGGCCTGTTGAACAAGTCTGGAAAGAAATGCATAAACTTTTGCCATTCTCACCGGATTCAGTCGTCA
CTCATGGTGATTTCTCACTTGATAACCTTATTTTTGACGAGGGGAAATTAATAGGTTGTATTGATGTTGG
ACGAGTCGGAATCGCAGACCGATACCAGGATCTTGCCATCCTATGGAACTGCCTCGGTGAGTTTTCTCCT
TCATTACAGAAACGGCTTTTTCAAAAATATGGTATTGATAATCCTGATATGAATAAATTGCAGTTTCATT
TGATGCTCGATGAGTTTTTCTAATCAGAATTGGTTAATTGGTTGTAACACTGGCAGAGCATTACGCTGAC
TTGACGGGACGGCGCAAGCTCATGACCAAAATCCCTTAACGTGAGTTACGCGTCGTTCCACTGAGCGTCA
GACCCCGTAGAAAAGATCAAAGGATCTTCTTGAGATCCTTTTTTTCTGCGCGTAATCTGCTGCTTGCAAA
CAAAAAAACCACCGCTACCAGCGGTGGTTTGTTTGCCGGATCAAGAGCTACCAACTCTTTTTCCGAAGGT
AACTGGCTTCAGCAGAGCGCAGATACCAAATACTGTTCTTCTAGTGTAGCCGTAGTTAGGCCACCACTTC
AAGAACTCTGTAGCACCGCCTACATACCTCGCTCTGCTAATCCTGTTACCAGTGGCTGCTGCCAGTGGCG
ATAAGTCGTGTCTTACCGGGTTGGACTCAAGACGATAGTTACCGGATAAGGCGCAGCGGTCGGGCTGAAC
GGGGGGTTCGTGCACACAGCCCAGCTTGGAGCGAACGACCTACACCGAACTGAGATACCTACAGCGTGAG
CTATGAGAAAGCGCCACGCTTCCCGAAGGGAGAAAGGCGGACAGGTATCCGGTAAGCGGCAGGGTCGGAA
CAGGAGAGCGCACGAGGGAGCTTCCAGGGGGAAACGCCTGGTATCTTTATAGTCCTGTCGGGTTTCGCCA
CCTCTGACTTGAGCGTCGATTTTTGTGATGCTCGTCAGGGGGGCGGAGCCTATGGAAAAACGCCAGCAAC
GCGGCCTTTTTACGGTTCCTGGCCTTTTGCTGGCCTTTTGCTCACATGTT
